Addgene plasmid #49335: pHAGE NFKB-TA-LUC-UBC-dTomato-W
Purpose: pHAGE NFKB-TA-LUC-UBC-dTomato-W
Depositing lab: Darrell Kotton. Depositing organization: Boston University Medical Campus. Publication: Lentiviral delivery of RNAi for in vivo lineage-specific modulation of gene expression in mouse lung macrophages. Wilson AA, Kwok LW, Porter EL, Payne JG, McElroy GS, Ohle SJ, Greenhill SR, Blahna MT, Yamamoto K, Jean JC, Mizgerd JP, Kotton DN. Mol Ther. 2013 Apr;21(4):825-33. doi: 10.1038/mt.2013.19. Epub 2013 Feb 12. PubMed 23403494.
Backbone
  Vector backbone: pHAGE
  Backbone manufacturer: Richard Mulligan
  Backbone size w/o insert (bp): 4874
  Total vector size (bp): 9486
  Vector type: Lentiviral
Growth in bacteria
  Bacterial resistance: Ampicillin, 100 μg/mL
  Growth temperature: 37°C
  Growth strain: NEB Stable
  Copy number: High Copy
Gene/Insert 1
  Gene/Insert name: NFkB consensus binding sequence
  Insert size (bp): 66
Gene/Insert 2
  Gene/Insert name: TA (alt name: Minimal TA promoter)
  Insert size (bp): 7
Gene/Insert 3
  Gene/Insert name: Luciferase
  Insert size (bp): 1653
Gene/Insert 4
  Gene/Insert name: UBC (alt name: Ubiquitin-C Promoter)
  Insert size (bp): 411
Gene/Insert 5
  Gene/Insert name: dTomato
  Insert size (bp): 1431
Terms and licenses: Academic/Nonprofit Terms; Industry Terms: Not Available to Industry
How to cite: pHAGE NFKB-TA-LUC-UBC-dTomato-W was a gift from Darrell Kotton (Addgene plasmid # 49335 ; http://n2t.net/addgene:49335 ; RRID:Addgene_49335)
