[The description below was written by a language model from this plasmid's Addgene catalogue record and pLannotate feature annotations shown in this document.]
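Description:
pHAGE NFKB-TA-LUC-UBC-dTomato-W is a dual-cassette, self-inactivating HIV-1-based lentiviral reporter vector built on the pHAGE backbone, about 9.5 kb in total. It is propagated in E. coli through a high-copy ColE1/pUC-type origin and selected with ampicillin via the bla gene. The viral portion carries a truncated 5' LTR, the Ψ packaging signal with an adjoining gag fragment, the Rev response element for Rev-dependent nuclear export of the genomic RNA, and the cPPT/CTS element, which aids nuclear import of the reverse-transcribed genome. A WPRE (the "W" in the name) sits downstream of the payload to enhance transcript expression. It is followed by a ΔU3 3' LTR that leaves the integrated provirus without LTR promoter activity. Small fragments annotated as nef, Rev, lacI, SV40 ori and SV40 poly(A) appear to be backbone remnants rather than functional units.

The payload consists of two expression units in the same orientation. In the first, a short NF-κB consensus binding sequence lies upstream of a minimal TATA-type (TA) promoter with low basal activity that drives firefly luciferase (luc+), so luminescence reports NF-κB transcriptional activation. In the second, the human ubiquitin C promoter constitutively expresses a red fluorescent protein, which marks transduced cells independently of signalling state. The catalogue names this reporter dTomato, but the recorded insert size and the sequence annotation both match the tandem-dimer tdTomato. The record gives no explicit purpose beyond the name. The design fits stable transduction of cells to monitor NF-κB pathway activity, and the associated publication concerns lentiviral gene delivery to mouse lung macrophages.
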