Features (pLannotate 1.2.2; 24 found; start..end, strand, type, name):
    377..634     +  LTR            5' LTR (truncated): truncated 5' long terminal repeat (LTR) from HIV-1
    681..806     +  misc_feature   HIV-1 Ψ: packaging signal of human immunodeficiency virus type 1
    790..1128    +  CDS            HIV-1 gag (fragment): gag protein from human immunodeficiency virus 1; gag
   1303..1536    +  misc_feature   RRE: The Rev response element (RRE) of HIV-1 allows for Rev-dependent mRNA export from the nucleus to the cytoplasm.
   1913..2013    +  CDS            Rev (fragment): human immunodeficiency virus 1 (HIV-1) Rev protein; rev; enhances nuclear export of unspliced and incompletely spliced viral mRNAs
   2058..2175    +  misc_feature   cPPT/CTS: central polypurine tract and central termination sequence of HIV-1
   2270..2301    +  promoter       minP: minimal TATA-box promoter with low basal activity
   2363..4015    +  CDS            luciferase: firefly luciferase; luc+; enhanced luc+ version of the luciferase gene
   4022..4420    +  promoter       UbC promoter: human ubiquitin C promoter
   4429..5856    +  CDS            tdTomato: tdTomato is a basic (constitutively fluorescent) orange fluorescent protein published in 2004, derived from Discosoma sp.. It is reported to be a somewhat slowly-maturing tandem dimer with low acid sensitivity.
   5873..6461    +  misc_feature   WPRE: woodchuck hepatitis virus posttranscriptional regulatory element
   6469..6534    +  CDS            nef (fragment): NEF_HV1Z2 - Experimental evidence at protein level: Swiss-Prot protein existence level 1. Extracellular Nef protein targets CD4(+) T-lymphocytes for apoptosis by interacting with CXCR4 surface receptors. From Human immunodeficiency virus type 1 group M subtype D (isolate Z2/CDC-Z34) (HIV-1).
   6536..6769    +  LTR            3' LTR (ΔU3): self-inactivating 3' long terminal repeat (LTR) from HIV-1
   6974..7078    +  promoter       AmpR promoter: bla
   7079..7939    +  CDS            AmpR: β-lactamase; bla; confers resistance to ampicillin, carbenicillin, and related antibiotics
   8110..8698    +  rep_origin     ori: high-copy-number ColE1/pMB1/pBR322/pUC origin of replication
   8881..8935    +  CDS            lacI (fragment): lac repressor; lacI; The lac repressor binds to the lac operator to inhibit transcription in E. coli. This inhibition can be relieved by adding lactose or isopropyl-β-D-thiogalactopyranoside (IPTG).
   8941..9034    +  rep_origin     SV40 ori (fragment): SV40 origin of replication
   9059..9096    +  CDS            lacI (fragment): lac repressor; lacI; The lac repressor binds to the lac operator to inhibit transcription in E. coli. This inhibition can be relieved by adding lactose or isopropyl-β-D-thiogalactopyranoside (IPTG).
   9109..9130    +  protein_bind   CAP binding site: CAP binding activates transcription in the presence of cAMP. E. coli catabolite activator protein
   9145..9175    +  promoter       lac promoter: promoter for the E. coli lac operon
   9183..9199    +  protein_bind   lac operator: The lac repressor binds to the lac operator to inhibit transcription in E. coli. This inhibition can be relieved by adding lactose or isopropyl-β-D-thiogalactopyranoside (IPTG). lac repressor encoded by lacI
   9233..9316    +  polyA_signal   SV40 poly(A) signal (fragment): SV40 polyadenylation signal
   9483..329     +  CDS            nef (fragment) (across the origin): NEF_HV1BR - Experimental evidence at protein level: Swiss-Prot protein existence level 1. Extracellular Nef protein targets CD4(+) T-lymphocytes for apoptosis by interacting with CXCR4 surface receptors (PubMed:14990729). From Human immunodeficiency virus type 1 group M subtype B (isolate BRU/LAI) (HIV-1).
>Addgene plasmid #49335 | pHAGE NFKB-TA-LUC-UBC-dTomato-W | addgene full sequence | sequence record 243759 | Addgene NGS Result
TGGAAGGGCTAATTCACTCCCAAAGAAGACAAGATATCCTTGATCTGTGGATCTACCACACACAAGGCTA
CTTCCCTGATTAGCAGAACTACACACCAGGGCCAGGGGTCAGATATCCACTGACCTTTGGATGGTGCTAC
AAGCTAGTACCAGTTGAGCCAGATAAGGTAGAAGAGGCCAATAAAGGAGAGAACACCAGCTTGTTACACC
CTGTGAGCCTGCATGGGATGGATGACCCGGAGAGAGAAGTGTTAGAGTGGAGGTTTGACAGCCGCCTAGC
ATTTCATCACGTGGCCCGAGAGCTGCATCCGGAGTACTTCAAGAACTGCTGATATCGAGCTTGCTACAAG
GGACTTTCCGCTGGGGACTTTCCAGGGAGGCGTGGCCTGGGCGGGACTGGGGAGTGGCGAGCCCTCAGAT
CCTGCATATAAGCAGCTGCTTTTTGCCTGTACTGGGTCTCTCTGGTTAGACCAGATCTGAGCCTGGGAGC
TCTCTGGCTAACTAGGGAACCCACTGCTTAAGCCTCAATAAAGCTTGCCTTGAGTGCTTCAAGTAGTGTG
TGCCCGTCTGTTGTGTGACTCTGGTAACTAGAGATCCCTCAGACCCTTTTAGTCAGTGTGGAAAATCTCT
AGCAGTGGCGCCCGAACAGGGACTTGAAAGCGAAAGGGAAACCAGAGGAGCTCTCTCGACGCAGGACTCG
GCTTGCTGAAGCGCGCACGGCAAGAGGCGAGGGGCGGCGACTGGTGAGTACGCCAAAAATTTTGACTAGC
GGAGGCTAGAAGGAGAGAGATGGGTGCGAGAGCGTCAGTATTAAGCGGGGGAGAATTAGATCGCGATGGG
AAAAAATTCGGTTAAGGCCAGGGGGAAAGAAAAAATATAAATTAAAACATATAGTATGGGCAAGCAGGGA
GCTAGAACGATTCGCAGTTAATCCTGGCCTGTTAGAAACATCAGAAGGCTGTAGACAAATACTGGGACAG
CTACAACCATCCCTTCAGACAGGATCAGAAGAACTTAGATCATTATATAATACAGTAGCAACCCTCTATT
GTGTGCATCAAAGGATAGAGATAAAAGACACCAAGGAAGCTTTAGACAAGATAGAGGAAGAGCAAAACAA
AAGTAAGACCACCGCACAGCAAGCGGCCGGCCGCTGATCTTCAGACCTGGAGGAGGAGATATGAGGGACA
ATTGGAGAAGTGAATTATATAAATATAAAGTAGTAAAAATTGAACCATTAGGAGTAGCACCCACCAAGGC
AAAGAGAAGAGTGGTGCAGAGAGAAAAAAGAGCAGTGGGAATAGGAGCTTTGTTCCTTGGGTTCTTGGGA
GCAGCAGGAAGCACTATGGGCGCAGCGTCAATGACGCTGACGGTACAGGCCAGACAATTATTGTCTGGTA
TAGTGCAGCAGCAGAACAATTTGCTGAGGGCTATTGAGGCGCAACAGCATCTGTTGCAACTCACAGTCTG
GGGCATCAAGCAGCTCCAGGCAAGAATCCTGGCTGTGGAAAGATACCTAAAGGATCAACAGCTCCTGGGG
ATTTGGGGTTGCTCTGGAAAACTCATTTGCACCACTGCTGTGCCTTGGAATGCTAGTTGGAGTAATAAAT
CTCTGGAACAGATTTGGAATCACACGACCTGGATGGAGTGGGACAGAGAAATTAACAATTACACAAGCTT
AATACACTCCTTAATTGAAGAATCGCAAAACCAGCAAGAAAAGAATGAACAAGAATTATTGGAATTAGAT
AAATGGGCAAGTTTGTGGAATTGGTTTAACATAACAAATTGGCTGTGGTATATAAAATTATTCATAATGA
TAGTAGGAGGCTTGGTAGGTTTAAGAATAGTTTTTGCTGTACTTTCTATAGTGAATAGAGTTAGGCAGGG
ATATTCACCATTATCGTTTCAGACCCACCTCCCAACCCCGAGGGGACCCGACAGGCCCGAAGGAATAGAA
GAAGAAGGTGGAGAGAGAGACAGAGACAGATCCATTCGATTAGTGAACGGATCTCGACGGTATCGCCGAA
TTCACAAATGGCAGTATTCATCCACAATTTTAAAAGAAAAGGGGGGATTGGGGGGTACAGTGCAGGGGAA
AGAATAGTAGACATAATAGCAACAGACATACAAACTAAAGAATTACAAAAACAAATTACAAAAATTCAAA
ATTTTCGGGTTTATTACAGGGACAGCAGAGATCCAGTTTGGACTAGTGGGAATTTCCGGGAATTTCCGGG
AATTTCCGGGAATTTCCAGATCTAGACTCTAGAGGGTATATAATGGAAGCTCGAATTCCAGCTTGGCATT
CCGGTACTGTTGGTAAAAAGCTTGGCATTCCGGTACTGTTGGTAAAGCCACCATGGAAGACGCCAAAAAC
ATAAAGAAAGGCCCGGCGCCATTCTATCCGCTGGAAGATGGAACCGCTGGAGAGCAACTGCATAAGGCTA
TGAAGAGATACGCCCTGGTTCCTGGAACAATTGCTTTTACAGATGCACATATCGAGGTGGACATCACTTA
CGCTGAGTACTTCGAAATGTCCGTTCGGTTGGCAGAAGCTATGAAACGATATGGGCTGAATACAAATCAC
AGAATCGTCGTATGCAGTGAAAACTCTCTTCAATTCTTTATGCCGGTGTTGGGCGCGTTATTTATCGGAG
TTGCAGTTGCGCCCGCGAACGACATTTATAATGAACGTGAATTGCTCAACAGTATGGGCATTTCGCAGCC
TACCGTGGTGTTCGTTTCCAAAAAGGGGTTGCAAAAAATTTTGAACGTGCAAAAAAAGCTCCCAATCATC
CAAAAAATTATTATCATGGATTCTAAAACGGATTACCAGGGATTTCAGTCGATGTACACGTTCGTCACAT
CTCATCTACCTCCCGGTTTTAATGAATACGATTTTGTGCCAGAGTCCTTCGATAGGGACAAGACAATTGC
ACTGATCATGAACTCCTCTGGATCTACTGGTCTGCCTAAAGGTGTCGCTCTGCCTCATAGAACTGCCTGC
GTGAGATTCTCGCATGCCAGAGATCCTATTTTTGGCAATCAAATCATTCCGGATACTGCGATTTTAAGTG
TTGTTCCATTCCATCACGGTTTTGGAATGTTTACTACACTCGGATATTTGATATGTGGATTTCGAGTCGT
CTTAATGTATAGATTTGAAGAAGAGCTGTTTCTGAGGAGCCTTCAGGATTACAAGATTCAAAGTGCGCTG
CTGGTGCCAACCCTATTCTCCTTCTTCGCCAAAAGCACTCTGATTGACAAATACGATTTATCTAATTTAC
ACGAAATTGCTTCTGGTGGCGCTCCCCTCTCTAAGGAAGTCGGGGAAGCGGTTGCCAAGAGGTTCCATCT
GCCAGGTATCAGGCAAGGATATGGGCTCACTGAGACTACATCAGCTATTCTGATTACACCCGAGGGGGAT
GATAAACCGGGCGCGGTCGGTAAAGTTGTTCCATTTTTTGAAGCGAAGGTTGTGGATCTGGATACCGGGA
AAACGCTGGGCGTTAATCAAAGAGGCGAACTGTGTGTGAGAGGTCCTATGATTATGTCCGGTTATGTAAA
CAATCCGGAAGCGACCAACGCCTTGATTGACAAGGATGGATGGCTACATTCTGGAGACATAGCTTACTGG
GACGAAGACGAACACTTCTTCATCGTTGACCGCCTGAAGTCTCTGATTAAGTACAAAGGCTATCAGGTGG
CTCCCGCTGAATTGGAATCCATCTTGCTCCAACACCCCAACATCTTCGACGCAGGTGTCGCAGGTCTTCC
CGACGATGACGCCGGTGAACTTCCCGCCGCCGTTGTTGTTTTGGAGCACGGAAAGACGATGACGGAAAAA
GAGATCGTGGATTACGTCGCCAGTCAAGTAACAACCGCGAAAAAGTTGCGCGGAGGAGTTGTGTTTGTGG
ACGAAGTACCGAAAGGTCTTACCGGAAAACTCGACGCAAGAAAAATCAGAGAGATCCTCATAAAGGCCAA
GAAGGGCGGAAAGATCGCCGTGTAAGGATCCGGCCTCCGCGCCGGGTTTTGGCGCCTCCCGCGGGCGCCC
CCCTCCTCACGGCGAGCGCTGCCACGTCAGACGAAGGGCGCAGCGAGCGTCCTGATCCTTCCGCCCGGAC
GCTCAGGACAGCGGCCCGCTGCTCATAAGACTCGGCCTTAGAACCCCAGTATCAGCAGAAGGACATTTTA
GGACGGGACTTGGGTGACTCTAGGGCACTGGTTTTCTTTCCAGAGAGCGGAACAGGCGAGGAAAAGTAGT
CCCTTCTCGGCGATTCTGCGGAGGGATCTCCGTGGGGCGGTGAACGCCGATGATTATATAAGGACGCGCC
GGGTGTGGCACAGCTAGTTCCGTCGCAGCCGGGATTTGGGTCGCGGTTCTTGTTTGTGGATCGCTGTGAT
CGTCACTTGGCCGCCCATATGGTGAGCAAGGGCGAGGAGGTCATCAAAGAGTTCATGCGCTTCAAGGTGC
GCATGGAGGGCTCCATGAACGGCCACGAGTTCGAGATCGAGGGCGAGGGCGAGGGCCGCCCCTACGAGGG
CACCCAGACCGCCAAGCTGAAGGTGACCAAGGGCGGCCCCCTGCCCTTCGCCTGGGACATCCTGTCCCCC
CAGTTCATGTACGGCTCCAAGGCGTACGTGAAGCACCCCGCCGACATCCCCGATTACAAGAAGCTGTCCT
TCCCCGAGGGCTTCAAGTGGGAGCGCGTGATGAACTTCGAGGACGGCGGTCTGGTGACCGTGACCCAGGA
CTCCTCCCTGCAGGACGGCACGCTGATCTACAAGGTGAAGATGCGCGGCACCAACTTCCCCCCCGACGGC
CCCGTAATGCAGAAGAAGACCATGGGCTGGGAGGCCTCCACCGAGCGCCTGTACCCCCGCGACGGCGTGC
TGAAGGGCGAGATCCACCAGGCCCTGAAGCTGAAGGACGGCGGCCACTACCTGGTGGAGTTCAAGACCAT
CTACATGGCCAAGAAGCCCGTGCAACTGCCCGGCTACTACTACGTGGACACCAAGCTGGACATCACCTCC
CACAACGAGGACTACACCATCGTGGAACAGTACGAGCGCTCCGAGGGCCGCCACCACCTGTTCCTGGGGC
ATGGCACCGGCAGCACCGGCAGCGGCAGCTCCGGCACCGCCTCCTCCGAGGACAACAACATGGCCGTCAT
CAAAGAGTTCATGCGCTTCAAGGTGCGCATGGAGGGCTCCATGAACGGCCACGAGTTCGAGATCGAGGGC
GAGGGCGAGGGCCGCCCCTACGAGGGCACCCAGACCGCCAAGCTGAAGGTGACCAAGGGCGGCCCCCTGC
CCTTCGCCTGGGACATCCTGTCCCCCCAGTTCATGTACGGCTCCAAGGCGTACGTGAAGCACCCCGCCGA
CATCCCCGATTACAAGAAGCTGTCCTTCCCCGAGGGCTTCAAGTGGGAGCGCGTGATGAACTTCGAGGAC
GGCGGTCTGGTGACCGTGACCCAGGACTCCTCCCTGCAGGACGGCACGCTGATCTACAAGGTGAAGATGC
GCGGCACCAACTTCCCCCCCGACGGCCCCGTAATGCAGAAGAAGACCATGGGCTGGGAGGCCTCCACCGA
GCGCCTGTACCCCCGCGACGGCGTGCTGAAGGGCGAGATCCACCAGGCCCTGAAGCTGAAGGACGGCGGC
CACTACCTGGTGGAGTTCAAGACCATCTACATGGCCAAGAAGCCCGTGCAACTGCCCGGCTACTACTACG
TGGACACCAAGCTGGACATCACCTCCCACAACGAGGACTACACCATCGTGGAACAGTACGAGCGCTCCGA
GGGCCGCCACCACCTGTTCCTGTACGGCATGGACGAGCTGTACAAGTAAATCGATAGATCCTAATCAACC
TCTGGATTACAAAATTTGTGAAAGATTGACTGGTATTCTTAACTATGTTGCTCCTTTTACGCTATGTGGA
TACGCTGCTTTAATGCCTTTGTATCATGCTATTGCTTCCCGTATGGCTTTCATTTTCTCCTCCTTGTATA
AATCCTGGTTGCTGTCTCTTTATGAGGAGTTGTGGCCCGTTGTCAGGCAACGTGGCGTGGTGTGCACTGT
GTTTGCTGACGCAACCCCCACTGGTTGGGGCATTGCCACCACCTGTCAGCTCCTTTCCGGGACTTTCGCT
TTCCCCCTCCCTATTGCCACGGCGGAACTCATCGCCGCCTGCCTTGCCCGCTGCTGGACAGGGGCTCGGC
TGTTGGGCACTGACAATTCCGTGGTGTTGTCGGGGAAATCATCGTCCTTTCCTTGGCTGCTCGCCTGTGT
TGCCACCTGGATTCTGCGCGGGACGTCCTTCTGCTACGTCCCTTCGGCCCTCAATCCAGCGGACCTTCCT
TCCCGCGGCCTGCTGCCGGCTCTGCGGCCTCTTCCGCGTCTTCGCCTTCGCCCTCAGACGAGTCGGATCT
CCCTTTGGGCCGCCTCCCCGCCTGAGATCCTTTAAGACCAATGACTTACAAGGCAGCTGTAGATCTTAGC
CACTTTTTAAAAGAAAAGGGGGGACTGGAAGGGCTAATTCACTCCCAACGAAGACAAGATCTGCTTTTTG
CTTGTACTGGGTCTCTCTGGTTAGACCAGATCTGAGCCTGGGAGCTCTCTGGCTAACTAGGGAACCCACT
GCTTAAGCCTCAATAAAGCTTGCCTTGAGTGCTTCAAGTAGTGTGTGCCCGTCTGTTGTGTGACTCTGGT
AACTAGAGATCCCTCAGACCCTTTTAGTCAGTGTGGAAAATCTCTAGCAGTAGTAGTTCATGTCATCTTA
TTATTCAGTATTTATAACTTGCAAAGAAATGAATATCAGAGAGTGAGAGGCCCGGGTTAATTAAGGAAAG
GGCTAGATCATTCTTGAAGACGAAAGGGCCTCGTGATACGCCTATTTTTATAGGTTAATGTCATGATAAT
AATGGTTTCTTAGACGTCAGGTGGCACTTTTCGGGGAAATGTGCGCGGAACCCCTATTTGTTTATTTTTC
TAAATACATTCAAATATGTATCCGCTCATGAGACAATAACCCTGATAAATGCTTCAATAATATTGAAAAA
GGAAGAGTATGAGTATTCAACATTTCCGTGTCGCCCTTATTCCCTTTTTTGCGGCATTTTGCCTTCCTGT
TTTTGCTCACCCAGAAACGCTGGTGAAAGTAAAAGATGCTGAAGATCAGTTGGGTGCACGAGTGGGTTAC
ATCGAACTGGATCTCAACAGCGGTAAGATCCTTGAGAGTTTTCGCCCCGAAGAACGTTTTCCAATGATGA
GCACTTTTAAAGTTCTGCTATGTGGCGCGGTATTATCCCGTGTTGACGCCGGGCAAGAGCAACTCGGTCG
CCGCATACACTATTCTCAGAATGACTTGGTTGAGTACTCACCAGTCACAGAAAAGCATCTTACGGATGGC
ATGACAGTAAGAGAATTATGCAGTGCTGCCATAACCATGAGTGATAACACTGCGGCCAACTTACTTCTGA
CAACGATCGGAGGACCGAAGGAGCTAACCGCTTTTTTGCACAACATGGGGGATCATGTAACTCGCCTTGA
TCGTTGGGAACCGGAGCTGAATGAAGCCATACCAAACGACGAGCGTGACACCACGATGCCTGTAGCAATG
GCAACAACGTTGCGCAAACTATTAACTGGCGAACTACTTACTCTAGCTTCCCGGCAACAATTAATAGACT
GGATGGAGGCGGATAAAGTTGCAGGACCACTTCTGCGCTCGGCCCTTCCGGCTGGCTGGTTTATTGCTGA
TAAATCTGGAGCCGGTGAGCGTGGGTCTCGCGGTATCATTGCAGCACTGGGGCCAGATGGTAAGCCCTCC
CGTATCGTAGTTATCTACACGACGGGGAGTCAGGCAACTATGGATGAACGAAATAGACAGATCGCTGAGA
TAGGTGCCTCACTGATTAAGCATTGGTAACTGTCAGACCAAGTTTACTCATATATACTTTAGATTGATTT
AAAACTTCATTTTTAATTTAAAAGGATCTAGGTGAAGATCCTTTTTGATAATCTCATGACCAAAATCCCT
TAACGTGAGTTTTCGTTCCACTGAGCGTCAGACCCCGTAGAAAAGATCAAAGGATCTTCTTGAGATCCTT
TTTTTCTGCGCGTAATCTGCTGCTTGCAAACAAAAAAACCACCGCTACCAGCGGTGGTTTGTTTGCCGGA
TCAAGAGCTACCAACTCTTTTTCCGAAGGTAACTGGCTTCAGCAGAGCGCAGATACCAAATACTGTTCTT
CTAGTGTAGCCGTAGTTAGGCCACCACTTCAAGAACTCTGTAGCACCGCCTACATACCTCGCTCTGCTAA
TCCTGTTACCAGTGGCTGCTGCCAGTGGCGATAAGTCGTGTCTTACCGGGTTGGACTCAAGACGATAGTT
ACCGGATAAGGCGCAGCGGTCGGGCTGAACGGGGGGTTCGTGCACACAGCCCAGCTTGGAGCGAACGACC
TACACCGAACTGAGATACCTACAGCGTGAGCTATGAGAAAGCGCCACGCTTCCCGAAGGGAGAAAGGCGG
ACAGGTATCCGGTAAGCGGCAGGGTCGGAACAGGAGAGCGCACGAGGGAGCTTCCAGGGGGAAACGCCTG
GTATCTTTATAGTCCTGTCGGGTTTCGCCACCTCTGACTTGAGCGTCGATTTTTGTGATGCTCGTCAGGG
GGGCGGAGCCTATGGAAAAACGCCAGCAACGCGGCCTTTTTACGGTTCCTGGCCTTTTGCTGGCCTTTTG
CTCACATGTTCTTTCCTGCGTTATCCCCTGATTCTGTGGATAACCGTATTACCGCCTTTGAGTGAGCTGA
TACCGCTCGCCGCAGCCGAACGACCGAGCGCAGCGAGTCAGTGAGCGAGGAAGCGGAAGAGCGCCCAATA
CGCAAACCGCCTCTCCCCGCGCGTTGGCCGATTCATTAATGCAGCAAGCTCATGGCTGACTAATTTTTTT
TATTTATGCAGAGGCCGAGGCCGCCTCGGCCTCTGAGCTATTCCAGAAGTAGTGAGGAGGCTTTTTTGGA
GGCCTAGGCTTTTGCAAAAAGCTCCCCGTGGCACGACAGGTTTCCCGACTGGAAAGCGGGCAGTGAGCGC
AACGCAATTAATGTGAGTTAGCTCACTCATTAGGCACCCCAGGCTTTACACTTTATGCTTCCGGCTCGTA
TGTTGTGTGGAATTGTGAGCGGATAACAATTTCACACAGGAAACAGCTATGACATGATTACGAATTTCAC
AAATAAAGCATTTTTTTCACTGCATTCTAGTTGTGGTTTGTCCAAACTCATCAATGTATCTTATCATGTC
TGGATCAACTGGATAACTCAAGCTAACCAAAATCATCCCAAACTTCCCACCCCATACCCTATTACCACTG
CCAATTACCTGTGGTTTCATTTACTCTAAACCTGTGATTCCTCTGAATTATTTTCATTTTAAAGAAATTG
TATTTGTTAAATATGTACTACAAACTTAGTAGT
