>Addgene plasmid #49335 | pHAGE NFKB-TA-LUC-UBC-dTomato-W | addgene partial sequence | sequence record 77805 | Ppyralis-luc-R 5'-CAGCCCATATCGTTTCATAGCTTCT-3'
GCGTAAGTGATGTCCACCTCGATATGTGCATCTGTAAAAGCAATTGTTCCAGGAACCAGGGCGTATCTCT
TCATAGCCTTATGCAGTTGCTCTCCAGCGGTTCCATCTTCCAGCGGATAGAATGGCGCCGGGCCTTTCTT
TATGTTTTTGGCGTCTTCCATGGTGGCTTTACCAACAGTACCGGAATGCCAAGCTTTTTACCAACAGTAC
CGGAATGCCAAGCTGGAATTCGAGCTTCCATTATATACCCTCTAGAGTCTAGATCTGGAAATTCCCGGAA
ATTCCCGGAAATTCCCGGAAATTCCCACTAGTCCAAACTGGATCTCTGCTGTCCCTGTAATAAACCCGAA
AATTTTGAATTTTTGTAATTTGTTTTTGTAATTCTTTAGTTTGTATGTCTGTTGCTATTATGTCTACTAT
TCTTTCCCCTGCACTGTACCCCCCAATCCCCCCTTTTCTTTTAAAATTGTGGATGAATACTGCCATTTGT
GAATTCGGCGATACCGTCGAGATCCGTTCACTAATCGAATGGATCTGTCTCTGTCTCTCTCTCCACCTTC
TTCTTCTATTCCTTCGGGCCTGTCGGGTCCCCTCGGGGTTGGGAGGTGGGTCTGAAACGATAATGGTGAA
TATCCCTGCCTAACTCTATTCACTATAGAAAGTACAGCAAAAACTATTCTTAAACCTACCAAGCCTCCTA
CTATCATTATGAATAATTTTATATACCACAGCCAATTTGTTATGTTAAACCAATTCCACAAACTTGCCCA
TTTATCTAATTCCAATAATTCTTGTTCATTCTTTTCTTGCTGGTTTTGCGATTCTTCAATTAAGGAGTGT
ATTAAGCTTGTGTAATTGTTAATTTCTCTGTCCCACTCCATCCAGGTCGTGTGATTCCAAATCTGTTCCA
GAAATTTATTACTCCAACTAGCATTCCAAGGCACAGCAGTGGTGCAAATGA
