>Addgene plasmid #49335 | pHAGE NFKB-TA-LUC-UBC-dTomato-W | addgene partial sequence | sequence record 133438 | Luc-F 5'-CAGTCAAGTAACAACCGCGA-3'
TGTGTTTGTGGACGAAGTACCGAAAGGTCTTACCGGAAAACTCGACGCAAGAAAAATCAGAGAGATCCTC
ATAAAGGCCAAGAAGGGCGGAAAGATCGCCGTGTAAGGATCCGGCCTCCGCGCCGGGTTTTGGCGCCTCC
CGCGGGCGCCCCCCTCCTCACGGCGAGCGCTGCCACGTCAGACGAAGGGCGCAGCGAGCGTCCTGATCCT
TCCGCCCGGACGCTCAGGACAGCGGCCCGCTGCTCATAAGACTCGGCCTTAGAACCCCAGTATCAGCAGA
AGGACATTTTAGGACGGGACTTGGGTGACTCTAGGGCACTGGTTTTCTTTCCAGAGAGCGGAACAGGCGA
GGAAAAGTAGTCCCTTCTCGGCGATTCTGCGGAGGGATCTCCGTGGGGCGGTGAACGCCGATGATTATAT
AAGGACGCGCCGGGTGTGGCACAGCTAGTTCCGTCGCAGCCGGGATTTGGGTCGCGGTTCTTGTTTGTGG
ATCGCTGTGATCGTCACTTGGCCGCCCATATGGTGAGCAAGGGCGAGGAGGTCATCAAAGAGTTCATGCG
CTTCAAGGTGCGCATGGAGGGCTCCATGAACGGCCACGAGTTCGAGATCGAGGGCGAGGGCGAGGGCCGC
CCCTACGAGGGCACCCAGACCGCCAAGCTGAA
